Addgene plasmid #176847: pLKO-Tet-On-YAP1-shRNA2
Purpose: lentiviral vector for doxycycline-inducible human YAP1 knockdown
Depositing lab: Roland Friedel. Depositing organization: Icahn School of Medicine at Mount Sinai. Publication: Plexin-B2 orchestrates collective stem cell dynamics via actomyosin contractility, cytoskeletal tension and adhesion. Junqueira Alves C, Dariolli R, Haydak J, Kang S, Hannah T, Wiener RJ, DeFronzo S, Tejero R, Gusella GL, Ramakrishnan A, Alves Dias R, Wojcinski A, Kesari S, Shen L, Sobie EA, Rodrigues Furtado de Mendonca JP, Azeloglu EU, Zou H, Friedel RH. Nat Commun. 2021 Oct 14;12(1):6019. doi: 10.1038/s41467-021-26296-7. PubMed 34650052.
Backbone
  Vector backbone: Tet-pLKO-Puro (pLKO-Tet-On)
  Backbone manufacturer: Dmitri Wiederschain (Addgene plasmid # 21915)
  Backbone size w/o insert (bp): 8768
  Vector type: Lentiviral
  Selectable markers: Puromycin
Growth in bacteria
  Bacterial resistance: Ampicillin, 100 μg/mL
  Growth temperature: 37°C
  Growth strain: NEB Stable
  Copy number: High Copy
Gene/Insert
  Gene/Insert name: YAP1-Sh2
  gRNA/shRNA sequence: GCCACCAAGCTAGATAAAGAACTCGAGTTCTTTATCTAGCTTGGTGGC
  Species: H. sapiens (human)
  Insert size (bp): 48
  Entrez Gene: YAP1 (a.k.a. COB1, YAP, YAP-1, YAP2, YAP65, YKI)
  Cloning method: Restriction Enzyme; 5′ cloning site AgeI (destroyed during cloning); 3′ cloning site EcoRI (not destroyed)
  Sequencing primers: 5′ SHSEQ2 GGAAATCACCATAAACGTGA
Terms and licenses: Academic/Nonprofit Terms; Industry Terms: Not Available to Industry
How to cite: pLKO-Tet-On-YAP1-shRNA2 was a gift from Roland Friedel (Addgene plasmid # 176847 ; http://n2t.net/addgene:176847 ; RRID:Addgene_176847)
