[The description below was written by a language model from this plasmid's Addgene catalogue record and pLannotate feature annotations shown in this document.]
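Description:
pLKO-Tet-On-YAP1-shRNA2 is a lentiviral transfer plasmid for doxycycline-inducible knockdown of human YAP1, built on the Tet-pLKO-Puro (pLKO-Tet-On) backbone. A 48 bp short-hairpin insert (YAP1-Sh2) was cloned between AgeI and EcoRI, with the AgeI site destroyed in the process. The sequenced plasmid is about 8.8 kb. In bacteria it replicates from a high-copy ColE1/pUC-type origin and is selected with ampicillin through the bla gene. An f1 origin, an SV40 origin and leftover lac, T3 and T7 elements are also annotated in the backbone.

The viral portion has a third-generation, self-inactivating layout. An RSV promoter fused to a truncated HIV-1 5' LTR drives genomic RNA production in packaging cells, followed by the Ψ packaging signal, a gag fragment, the RRE for Rev-dependent export, a cPPT/CTS and a ΔU3 3' LTR with a downstream SV40 polyadenylation signal. The hairpin itself is not annotated as a feature, but it would lie in the gap between the H1-2O2 promoter and the cPPT/CTS. H1-2O2 is a human H1 Pol III promoter variant carrying tet operator sites.

A second cassette uses the human PGK promoter and a rabbit β-globin intron to express TetR, followed by an EMCV IRES and the puromycin resistance gene. Transduced cells can therefore be selected with puromycin and constitutively produce the repressor. Without doxycycline, TetR binds the operators and blocks shRNA transcription. Adding doxycycline releases TetR and allows the hairpin to be expressed, silencing YAP1. Because everything sits in a single vector, it can be used to make stable cell populations with reversible, timed YAP1 depletion.
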