Features (pLannotate 1.2.2; 29 found; start..end, strand, type, name):
    516..1088    +  intron         β-globin intron: intron from rabbit β-globin gene
   1143..1161    +  promoter       T7 promoter: promoter for bacteriophage T7 RNA polymerase
   1172..1792    +  CDS            tetR: TETR2_ECOLX - Experimental evidence at protein level: Swiss-Prot protein existence level 1. TetR is the repressor of the tetracycline resistance element; its N-terminal region forms a helix-turn-helix structure and binds DNA. Binding of tetracycline to TetR reduces the repressor affinity for the tetracycline resistance gene (tetA) promoter operator sites. From Escherichia coli.
   1938..2400    +  misc_feature   IRES: internal ribosome entry site (IRES) of the encephalomyocarditis virus (EMCV)
   2420..3019    +  CDS            PuroR: puromycin N-acetyltransferase; pac from Streptomyces alboniger; confers resistance to puromycin
   3062..3145    +  CDS            nef (fragment): NEF_HV1Z2 - Experimental evidence at protein level: Swiss-Prot protein existence level 1. Extracellular Nef protein targets CD4(+) T-lymphocytes for apoptosis by interacting with CXCR4 surface receptors. From Human immunodeficiency virus type 1 group M subtype D (isolate Z2/CDC-Z34) (HIV-1).
   3147..3380    +  LTR            3' LTR (ΔU3): self-inactivating 3' long terminal repeat (LTR) from HIV-1
   3452..3573    +  polyA_signal   SV40 poly(A) signal: SV40 polyadenylation signal
   3613..3748    +  rep_origin     SV40 ori: SV40 origin of replication
   3769..3787    -  promoter       T7 promoter: promoter for bacteriophage T7 RNA polymerase
   3795..3950    +  CDS            lacZα (fragment): LacZα fragment of β-galactosidase; lacZ fragment
   3955..4383    +  rep_origin     f1 ori (sequence partly withheld): f1 bacteriophage origin of replication; arrow indicates direction of (+) strand synthesis
   4436..4540    +  promoter       AmpR promoter: bla
   4541..5401    +  CDS            AmpR: β-lactamase; bla; confers resistance to ampicillin, carbenicillin, and related antibiotics
   5572..6160    +  rep_origin     ori: high-copy-number ColE1/pMB1/pBR322/pUC origin of replication
   6343..6435    +  CDS            lacI (fragment): lac repressor; lacI; The lac repressor binds to the lac operator to inhibit transcription in E. coli. This inhibition can be relieved by adding lactose or isopropyl-β-D-thiogalactopyranoside (IPTG).
   6448..6469    +  protein_bind   CAP binding site: CAP binding activates transcription in the presence of cAMP. E. coli catabolite activator protein
   6484..6514    +  promoter       lac promoter: promoter for the E. coli lac operon
   6522..6538    +  protein_bind   lac operator: The lac repressor binds to the lac operator to inhibit transcription in E. coli. This inhibition can be relieved by adding lactose or isopropyl-β-D-thiogalactopyranoside (IPTG). lac repressor encoded by lacI
   6583..6601    +  promoter       T3 promoter: promoter for bacteriophage T3 RNA polymerase
   6629..6855    +  promoter       RSV promoter: Rous sarcoma virus enhancer/promoter
   6856..7036    +  LTR            5' LTR (truncated): truncated 5' long terminal repeat (LTR) from HIV-1
   7083..7208    +  misc_feature   HIV-1 Ψ: packaging signal of human immunodeficiency virus type 1
   7192..7555    +  CDS            HIV-1 gag (fragment): gag protein from human immunodeficiency virus 1; gag
   7701..7934    +  misc_feature   RRE: The Rev response element (RRE) of HIV-1 allows for Rev-dependent mRNA export from the nucleus to the cytoplasm.
   8311..8411    +  CDS            Rev (fragment): human immunodeficiency virus 1 (HIV-1) Rev protein; rev; enhances nuclear export of unspliced and incompletely spliced viral mRNAs
   8452..8546    +  promoter       H1-2O2 promoter: doxycycline-inducible variant of the human H1 RNA promoter (Henriksen et al., 2007)
   8647..8764    +  misc_feature   cPPT/CTS: central polypurine tract and central termination sequence of HIV-1
   8813..507     +  promoter       hPGK promoter (across the origin): human phosphoglycerate kinase 1 promoter
>Addgene plasmid #176847 | pLKO-Tet-On-YAP1-shRNA2 | addgene full sequence | sequence record 347132 | Addgene NGS Result
TTGGGGTTGCGCCTTTTCCAAGGCAGCCCTGGGTTTGCGCAGGGACGCGGCTGCTCTGGGCGTGGTTCCG
GGAAACGCAGCGGCGCCGACCCTGGGTCTCGCACATTCTTCACGTCCGTTCGCAGCGTCACCCGGATCTT
CGCCGCTACCCTTGTGGGCCCCCCGGCGACGCTTCCTGCTCCGCCCCTAAGTCGGGAAGGTTCCTTGCGG
TTCGCGGCGTGCCGGACGTGACAAACGGAAGCCGCACGTCTCACTAGTACCCTCGCAGACGGACAGCGCC
AGGGAGCAATGGCAGCGCGCCGACCGCGATGGGCTGTGGCCAATAGCGGCTGCTCAGCAGGGCGCGCCGA
GAGCAGCGGCCGGGAAGGGGCGGTGCGGGAGGCGGGGTGTGGGGCGGTAGTGTGGGCCCTGTTCCTGCCC
GCGCGGTGTTCCGCATTCTGCAAGCCTCCGGAGCGCACGTCGGCAGTCGGCTCCCTCGTTGACCGAATCA
CCGACCTCTCTCCCCAGGGGGATCTGTGAGTTTGGGGACCCTTGATTGTTCTTTCTTTTTCGCTATTGTA
AAATTCATGTTATATGGAGGGGGCAAAGTTTTCAGGGTGTTGTTTAGAATGGGAAGATGTCCCTTGTATC
ACCATGGACCCTCATGATAATTTTGTTTCTTTCACTTTCTACTCTGTTGACAACCATTGTCTCCTCTTAT
TTTCTTTTCATTTTCTGTAACTTTTTCGTTAAACTTTAGCTTGCATTTGTAACGAATTTTTAAATTCACT
TTTGTTTATTTGTCAGATTGTAAGTACTTTCTCTAATCACTTTTTTTTCAAGGCAATCAGGGTATATTAT
ATTGTACTTCAGCACAGTTTTAGAGAACAATTGTTATAATTAAATGATAAGGTAGAATATTTCTGCATAT
AAATTCTGGCTGGCGTGGAAATATTCTTATTGGTAGAAACAACTACATCCTGGTCATCATCCTGCCTTTC
TCTTTATGGTTACAATGATATACACTGTTTGAGATGAGGATAAAATACTCTGAGTCCAAACCGGGCCCCT
CTGCTAACCATGTTCATGCCTTCTTCTTTTTCCTACAGCTCCTGGGCAACGTGCTGGTTATTGTGCTGTC
TCATCATTTTGGCAAAGAATTGTAATACGACTCACTATAGGGCGAATTGATATGTCTAGATTAGATAAAA
GTAAAGTGATTAACAGCGCATTAGAGCTGCTTAATGAGGTCGGAATCGAAGGTTTAACAACCCGTAAACT
CGCCCAGAAGCTAGGTGTAGAGCAGCCTACATTGTATTGGCATGTAAAAAATAAGCGGGCTTTGCTCGAC
GCCTTAGCCATTGAGATGTTAGATAGGCACCATACTCACTTTTGCCCTTTAGAAGGGGAAAGCTGGCAAG
ATTTTTTACGTAATAACGCTAAAAGTTTTAGATGTGCTTTACTAAGTCATCGCGATGGAGCAAAAGTACA
TTTAGGTACACGGCCTACAGAAAAACAGTATGAAACTCTCGAAAATCAATTAGCCTTTTTATGCCAACAA
GGTTTTTCACTAGAGAATGCATTATATGCACTCAGCGCTGTGGGGCATTTTACTTTAGGTTGCGTATTGG
AAGATCAAGAGCATCAAGTCGCTAAAGAAGAAAGGGAAACACCTACTACTGATAGTATGCCGCCATTATT
ACGACAAGCTATCGAATTATTTGATCACCAAGGTGCAGAGCCAGCCTTCTTATTCGGCCTTGAATTGATC
ATATGCGGATTAGAAAAACAACTTAAATGTGAAAGTGGGTCCGCGTACAGCGGCTCCCGGGAGTTCTAGG
GATCTGCCCCTCTCCCTCCCCCCCCCCTAACGTTACTGGCCGAAGCCGCTTGGAATAAGGCCGGTGTGCG
TTTGTCTATATGTTATTTTCCACCATATTGCCGTCTTTTGGCAATGTGAGGGCCCGGAAACCTGGCCCTG
TCTTCTTGACGAGCATTCCTAGGGGTCTTTCCCCTCTCGCCAAAGGAATGCAAGGTCTGTTGAATGTCGT
GAAGGAAGCAGTTCCTCTGGAAGCTTCTTGAAGACAAACAACGTCTGTAGCGACCCTTTGCAGGCAGCGG
AACCCCCCACCTGGCGACAGGTGCCTCTGCGGCCAAAAGCCACGTGTATAAGATACACCTGCAAAGGCGG
CACAACCCCAGTGCCACGTTGTGAGTTGGATAGTTGTGGAAAGAGTCAAATGGCTCTCCTCAAGCGTATT
CAACAAGGGGCTGAAGGATGCCCAGAAGGTACCCCATTGTATGGGATCTGATCTGGGGCCTCGGTGCACA
TGCTTTACATGTGTTTAGTCGAGGTTAAAAAAACGTCTAGGCCCCCCGAACCACGGGGACGTGGTTTTCC
TTTGAAAAACACGATGATAAGGATCCACCGGAGCTTACCATGACCGAGTACAAGCCCACGGTGCGCCTCG
CCACCCGCGACGACGTCCCCAGGGCCGTACGCACCCTCGCCGCCGCGTTCGCCGACTACCCCGCCACGCG
CCACACCGTCGATCCGGACCGCCACATCGAGCGGGTCACCGAGCTGCAAGAACTCTTCCTCACGCGCGTC
GGGCTCGACATCGGCAAGGTGTGGGTCGCGGACGACGGCGCCGCGGTGGCGGTCTGGACCACGCCGGAGA
GCGTCGAAGCGGGGGCGGTGTTCGCCGAGATCGGCCCGCGCATGGCCGAGTTGAGCGGTTCCCGGCTGGC
CGCGCAGCAACAGATGGAAGGCCTCCTGGCGCCGCACCGGCCCAAGGAGCCCGCGTGGTTCCTGGCCACC
GTCGGCGTCTCGCCCGACCACCAGGGCAAGGGTCTGGGCAGCGCCGTCGTGCTCCCCGGAGTGGAGGCGG
CCGAGCGCGCCGGGGTGCCCGCCTTCCTGGAGACCTCCGCGCCCCGCAACCTCCCCTTCTACGAGCGGCT
CGGCTTCACCGTCACCGCCGACGTCGAGGTGCCCGAAGGACCGCGCACCTGGTGCATGACCCGCAAGCCC
GGTGCCTGACGCCCGCCCCACGACCCGCAGCGCCCGACCGAAAGGAGCGCACGACCCCATGCATCGGTAC
CTTTAAGACCAATGACTTACAAGGCAGCTGTAGATCTTAGCCACTTTTTAAAAGAAAAGGGGGGACTGGA
AGGGCTAATTCACTCCCAACGAAGACAAGATCTGCTTTTTGCTTGTACTGGGTCTCTCTGGTTAGACCAG
ATCTGAGCCTGGGAGCTCTCTGGCTAACTAGGGAACCCACTGCTTAAGCCTCAATAAAGCTTGCCTTGAG
TGCTTCAAGTAGTGTGTGCCCGTCTGTTGTGTGACTCTGGTAACTAGAGATCCCTCAGACCCTTTTAGTC
AGTGTGGAAAATCTCTAGCAGTAGTAGTTCATGTCATCTTATTATTCAGTATTTATAACTTGCAAAGAAA
TGAATATCAGAGAGTGAGAGGAACTTGTTTATTGCAGCTTATAATGGTTACAAATAAAGCAATAGCATCA
CAAATTTCACAAATAAAGCATTTTTTTCACTGCATTCTAGTTGTGGTTTGTCCAAACTCATCAATGTATC
TTATCATGTCTGGCTCTAGCTATCCCGCCCCTAACTCCGCCCATCCCGCCCCTAACTCCGCCCAGTTCCG
CCCATTCTCCGCCCCATGGCTGACTAATTTTTTTTATTTATGCAGAGGCCGAGGCCGCCTCGGCCTCTGA
GCTATTCCAGAAGTAGTGAGGAGGCTTTTTTGGAGGCCTAGGGACGTACCCAATTCGCCCTATAGTGAGT
CGTATTACGCGCGCTCACTGGCCGTCGTTTTACAACGTCGTGACTGGGAAAACCCTGGCGTTACCCAACT
TAATCGCCTTGCAGCACATCCCCCTTTCGCCAGCTGGCGTAATAGCGAAGAGGCCCGCACCGATCGCCCT
TCCCAACAGTTGCGCAGCCTGAATGGCGAATGGG
[124 nt withheld, positions 3955-4078]
C
[91 nt withheld, positions 4080-4170]
A
[49 nt withheld, positions 4172-4220]
CCTTTGACGTTGGAGTCCACGTTCTTT
[37 nt withheld, positions 4248-4284]
ACCCTATCTCGGTCTATTCTTTTGATTTATAAGGGATTTTGCCGATTTCGGCCTATTGGTTAAAAAATGA
GCTGATTTAACAAAAATTTAACGCGAATTTTAACAAAATATTAACGCTTACAATTTAGGTGGCACTTTTC
GGGGAAATGTGCGCGGAACCCCTATTTGTTTATTTTTCTAAATACATTCAAATATGTATCCGCTCATGAG
ACAATAACCCTGATAAATGCTTCAATAATATTGAAAAAGGAAGAGTATGAGTATTCAACATTTCCGTGTC
GCCCTTATTCCCTTTTTTGCGGCATTTTGCCTTCCTGTTTTTGCTCACCCAGAAACGCTGGTGAAAGTAA
AAGATGCTGAAGATCAGTTGGGTGCACGAGTGGGTTACATCGAACTGGATCTCAACAGCGGTAAGATCCT
TGAGAGTTTTCGCCCCGAAGAACGTTTTCCAATGATGAGCACTTTTAAAGTTCTGCTATGTGGCGCGGTA
TTATCCCGTATTGACGCCGGGCAAGAGCAACTCGGTCGCCGCATACACTATTCTCAGAATGACTTGGTTG
AGTACTCACCAGTCACAGAAAAGCATCTTACGGATGGCATGACAGTAAGAGAATTATGCAGTGCTGCCAT
AACCATGAGTGATAACACTGCGGCCAACTTACTTCTGACAACGATCGGAGGACCGAAGGAGCTAACCGCT
TTTTTGCACAACATGGGGGATCATGTAACTCGCCTTGATCGTTGGGAACCGGAGCTGAATGAAGCCATAC
CAAACGACGAGCGTGACACCACGATGCCTGTAGCAATGGCAACAACGTTGCGCAAACTATTAACTGGCGA
ACTACTTACTCTAGCTTCCCGGCAACAATTAATAGACTGGATGGAGGCGGATAAAGTTGCAGGACCACTT
CTGCGCTCGGCCCTTCCGGCTGGCTGGTTTATTGCTGATAAATCTGGAGCCGGTGAGCGTGGGTCTCGCG
GTATCATTGCAGCACTGGGGCCAGATGGTAAGCCCTCCCGTATCGTAGTTATCTACACGACGGGGAGTCA
GGCAACTATGGATGAACGAAATAGACAGATCGCTGAGATAGGTGCCTCACTGATTAAGCATTGGTAACTG
TCAGACCAAGTTTACTCATATATACTTTAGATTGATTTAAAACTTCATTTTTAATTTAAAAGGATCTAGG
TGAAGATCCTTTTTGATAATCTCATGACCAAAATCCCTTAACGTGAGTTTTCGTTCCACTGAGCGTCAGA
CCCCGTAGAAAAGATCAAAGGATCTTCTTGAGATCCTTTTTTTCTGCGCGTAATCTGCTGCTTGCAAACA
AAAAAACCACCGCTACCAGCGGTGGTTTGTTTGCCGGATCAAGAGCTACCAACTCTTTTTCCGAAGGTAA
CTGGCTTCAGCAGAGCGCAGATACCAAATACTGTTCTTCTAGTGTAGCCGTAGTTAGGCCACCACTTCAA
GAACTCTGTAGCACCGCCTACATACCTCGCTCTGCTAATCCTGTTACCAGTGGCTGCTGCCAGTGGCGAT
AAGTCGTGTCTTACCGGGTTGGACTCAAGACGATAGTTACCGGATAAGGCGCAGCGGTCGGGCTGAACGG
GGGGTTCGTGCACACAGCCCAGCTTGGAGCGAACGACCTACACCGAACTGAGATACCTACAGCGTGAGCT
ATGAGAAAGCGCCACGCTTCCCGAAGGGAGAAAGGCGGACAGGTATCCGGTAAGCGGCAGGGTCGGAACA
GGAGAGCGCACGAGGGAGCTTCCAGGGGGAAACGCCTGGTATCTTTATAGTCCTGTCGGGTTTCGCCACC
TCTGACTTGAGCGTCGATTTTTGTGATGCTCGTCAGGGGGGCGGAGCCTATGGAAAAACGCCAGCAACGC
GGCCTTTTTACGGTTCCTGGCCTTTTGCTGGCCTTTTGCTCACATGTTCTTTCCTGCGTTATCCCCTGAT
TCTGTGGATAACCGTATTACCGCCTTTGAGTGAGCTGATACCGCTCGCCGCAGCCGAACGACCGAGCGCA
GCGAGTCAGTGAGCGAGGAAGCGGAAGAGCGCCCAATACGCAAACCGCCTCTCCCCGCGCGTTGGCCGAT
TCATTAATGCAGCTGGCACGACAGGTTTCCCGACTGGAAAGCGGGCAGTGAGCGCAACGCAATTAATGTG
AGTTAGCTCACTCATTAGGCACCCCAGGCTTTACACTTTATGCTTCCGGCTCGTATGTTGTGTGGAATTG
TGAGCGGATAACAATTTCACACAGGAAACAGCTATGACCATGATTACGCCAAGCGCGCAATTAACCCTCA
CTAAAGGGAACAAAAGCTGGAGCTGCAAGCTTAATGTAGTCTTATGCAATACTCTTGTAGTCTTGCAACA
TGGTAACGATGAGTTAGCAACATGCCTTACAAGGAGAGAAAAAGCACCGTGCATGCCGATTGGTGGAAGT
AAGGTGGTACGATCGTGCCTTATTAGGAAGGCAACAGACGGGTCTGACATGGATTGGACGAACCACTGAA
TTGCCGCATTGCAGAGATATTGTATTTAAGTGCCTAGCTCGATACATAAACGGGTCTCTCTGGTTAGACC
AGATCTGAGCCTGGGAGCTCTCTGGCTAACTAGGGAACCCACTGCTTAAGCCTCAATAAAGCTTGCCTTG
AGTGCTTCAAGTAGTGTGTGCCCGTCTGTTGTGTGACTCTGGTAACTAGAGATCCCTCAGACCCTTTTAG
TCAGTGTGGAAAATCTCTAGCAGTGGCGCCCGAACAGGGACTTGAAAGCGAAAGGGAAACCAGAGGAGCT
CTCTCGACGCAGGACTCGGCTTGCTGAAGCGCGCACGGCAAGAGGCGAGGGGCGGCGACTGGTGAGTACG
CCAAAAATTTTGACTAGCGGAGGCTAGAAGGAGAGAGATGGGTGCGAGAGCGTCAGTATTAAGCGGGGGA
GAATTAGATCGCGATGGGAAAAAATTCGGTTAAGGCCAGGGGGAAAGAAAAAATATAAATTAAAACATAT
AGTATGGGCAAGCAGGGAGCTAGAACGATTCGCAGTTAATCCTGGCCTGTTAGAAACATCAGAAGGCTGT
AGACAAATACTGGGACAGCTACAACCATCCCTTCAGACAGGATCAGAAGAACTTAGATCATTATATAATA
CAGTAGCAACCCTCTATTGTGTGCATCAAAGGATAGAGATAAAAGACACCAAGGAAGCTTTAGACAAGAT
AGAGGAAGAGCAAAACAAAAGTAAGACCACCGCACAGCAAGCGGCCGCTGATCTTCAGACCTGGAGGAGG
AGATATGAGGGACAATTGGAGAAGTGAATTATATAAATATAAAGTAGTAAAAATTGAACCATTAGGAGTA
GCACCCACCAAGGCAAAGAGAAGAGTGGTGCAGAGAGAAAAAAGAGCAGTGGGAATAGGAGCTTTGTTCC
TTGGGTTCTTGGGAGCAGCAGGAAGCACTATGGGCGCAGCGTCAATGACGCTGACGGTACAGGCCAGACA
ATTATTGTCTGGTATAGTGCAGCAGCAGAACAATTTGCTGAGGGCTATTGAGGCGCAACAGCATCTGTTG
CAACTCACAGTCTGGGGCATCAAGCAGCTCCAGGCAAGAATCCTGGCTGTGGAAAGATACCTAAAGGATC
AACAGCTCCTGGGGATTTGGGGTTGCTCTGGAAAACTCATTTGCACCACTGCTGTGCCTTGGAATGCTAG
TTGGAGTAATAAATCTCTGGAACAGATTTGGAATCACACGACCTGGATGGAGTGGGACAGAGAAATTAAC
AATTACACAAGCTTAATACACTCCTTAATTGAAGAATCGCAAAACCAGCAAGAAAAGAATGAACAAGAAT
TATTGGAATTAGATAAATGGGCAAGTTTGTGGAATTGGTTTAACATAACAAATTGGCTGTGGTATATAAA
ATTATTCATAATGATAGTAGGAGGCTTGGTAGGTTTAAGAATAGTTTTTGCTGTACTTTCTATAGTGAAT
AGAGTTAGGCAGGGATATTCACCATTATCGTTTCAGACCCACCTCCCAACCCCGAGGGGACCCGACAGGC
CCGAAGGAATAGAAGAAGAAGGTGGAGAGAGAGACAGAGACAGATCCATTCGATTAGTGAACGGATCTCG
ACGGTATCGATCACGAGACTAGCCTCGAGCGGCCGCAATATTTGCATGTCGCTATGTGTTCTGGGAAATC
ACCATAAACGTGAAATCCCTATCAGTGATAGAGACTTATAAGTTCCCTATCAGTGATAGAGACACCGGGC
CACCAAGCTAGATAAAGAACTCGAGTTCTTTATCTAGCTTGGTGGCTTTTTGAATTCTCGACCTCGAGAC
AAATGGCAGTATTCATCCACAATTTTAAAAGAAAAGGGGGGATTGGGGGGTACAGTGCAGGGGAAAGAAT
AGTAGACATAATAGCAACAGACATACAAACTAAAGAATTACAAAAACAAATTACAAAAATTCAAAATTTT
CGGGTTTATTACAGGGACAGCAGAGATCCACTTTGGCCGCGGCTCGAGGGGG
